>Addgene plasmid #39296 | pFA6a-kanMX6 | addgene full sequence | sequence record 364511 | Addgene NGS Result
GAGGCGGTTTGCGTATTGGGCGCTCTTCCGCTTCCTCGCTCACTGACTCGCTGCGCTCGGTCGTTCGGCT
GCGGCGAGCGGTATCAGCTCACTCAAAGGCGGTAATACGGTTATCCACAGAATCAGGGGATAACGCAGGA
AAGAACATGTGAGCAAAAGGCCAGCAAAAGGCCAGGAACCGTAAAAAGGCCGCGTTGCTGGCGTTTTTCC
ATAGGCTCCGCCCCCCTGACGAGCATCACAAAAATCGACGCTCAAGTCAGAGGTGGCGAAACCCGACAGG
ACTATAAAGATACCAGGCGTTTCCCCCTGGAAGCTCCCTCGTGCGCTCTCCTGTTCCGACCCTGCCGCTT
ACCGGATACCTGTCCGCCTTTCTCCCTTCGGGAAGCGTGGCGCTTTCTCATAGCTCACGCTGTAGGTATC
TCAGTTCGGTGTAGGTCGTTCGCTCCAAGCTGGGCTGTGTGCACGAACCCCCCGTTCAGCCCGACCGCTG
CGCCTTATCCGGTAACTATCGTCTTGAGTCCAACCCGGTAAGACACGACTTATCGCCACTGGCAGCAGCC
ACTGGTAACAGGATTAGCAGAGCGAGGTATGTAGGCGGTGCTACAGAGTTCTTGAAGTGGTGGCCTAACT
ACGGCTACACTAGAAGAACAGTATTTGGTATCTGCGCTCTGCTGAAGCCAGTTACCTTCGGAAAAAGAGT
TGGTAGCTCTTGATCCGGCAAACAAACCACCGCTGGTAGCGGTGGTTTTTTTGTTTGCAAGCAGCAGATT
ACGCGCAGAAAAAAAGGATCTCAAGAAGATCCTTTGATCTTTTCTACGGGGTCTGACGCTCAGTGGAACG
AAAACTCACGTTAAGGGATTTTGGTCATGAGATTATCAAAAAGGATCTTCACCTAGATCCTTTTAAATTA
AAAATGAAGTTTTAAATCAATCTAAAGTATATATGAGTAAACTTGGTCTGACAGTTACCAATGCTTAATC
AGTGAGGCACCTATCTCAGCGATCTGTCTATTTCGTTCATCCATAGTTGCCTGACTCCCCGTCGTGTAGA
TAACTACGATACGGGAGGGCTTACCATCTGGCCCCAGTGCTGCAATGATACCGCGAGACCCACGCTCACC
GGCTCCAGATTTATCAGCAATAAACCAGCCAGCCGGAAGGGCCGAGCGCAGAAGTGGTCCTGCAACTTTA
TCCGCCTCCATCCAGTCTATTAATTGTTGCCGGGAAGCTAGAGTAAGTAGTTCGCCAGTTAATAGTTTGC
GCAACGTTGTTGCCATTGCTACAGGCATCGTGGTGTCACGCTCGTCGTTTGGTATGGCTTCATTCAGCTC
CGGTTCCCAACGATCAAGGCGAGTTACATGATCCCCCATGTTGTGCAAAAAAGCGGTTAGCTCCTTCGGT
CCTCCGATCGTTGTCAGAAGTAAGTTGGCCGCAGTGTTATCACTCATGGTTATGGCAGCACTGCATAATT
CTCTTACTGTCATGCCATCCGTAAGATGCTTTTCTGTGACTGGTGAGTACTCAACCAAGTCATTCTGAGA
ATAGTGTATGCGGCGACCGAGTTGCTCTTGCCCGGCGTCAATACGGGATAATACCGCGCCACATAGCAGA
ACTTTAAAAGTGCTCATCATTGGAAAACGTTCTTCGGGGCGAAAACTCTCAAGGATCTTACCGCTGTTGA
GATCCAGTTCGATGTAACCCACTCGTGCACCCAACTGATCTTCAGCATCTTTTACTTTCACCAGCGTTTC
TGGGTGAGCAAAAACAGGAAGGCAAAATGCCGCAAAAAAGGGAATAAGGGCGACACGGAAATGTTGAATA
CTCATACTCTTCCTTTTTCAATATTATTGAAGCATTTATCAGGGTTATTGTCTCATGAGCGGATACATAT
TTGAATGTATTTAGAAAAATAAACAAATAGGGGTTCCGCGCACATTTCCCCGAAAAGTGCCACCTGACGT
CTAAGAAACCATTATTATCATGACATTAACCTATAAAAATAGGCGTATCACGAGGCCCTTTCGTCTCGCG
CGTTTCGGTGATGACGGTGAAAACCTCTGACACATGCAGCTCCCGGAGACGGTCACAGCTTGTCTGTAAG
CGGATGCCGGGAGCAGACAAGCCCGTCAGGGCGCGTCAGCGGGTGTTGGCGGGTGTCGGGGCTGGCTTAA
CTATGCGGCATCAGAGCAGATTGTACTGAGAGTGCACCATATGGACATATTGTCGTTAGAACGCGGCTAC
AATTAATACATAACCTTATGTATCATACACATACGATTTAGGTGACACTATAGAACGCGGCCGCCAGCTG
AAGCTTCGTACGCTGCAGGTCGACGGATCCCCGGGTTAATTAAGGCGCGCCAGATCTGTTTAGCTTGCCT
CGTCCCCGCCGGGTCACCCGGCCAGCGACATGGAGGCCCAGAATACCCTCCTTGACAGTCTTGACGTGCG
CAGCTCAGGGGCATGATGTGACTGTCGCCCGTACATTTAGCCCATACATCCCCATGTATAATCATTTGCA
TCCATACATTTTGATGGCCGCACGGCGCGAAGCAAAAATTACGGCTCCTCGCTGCAGACCTGCGAGCAGG
GAAACGCTCCCCTCACAGACGCGTTGAATTGTCCCCACGCCGCGCCCCTGTAGAGAAATATAAAAGGTTA
GGATTTGCCACTGAGGTTCTTCTTTCATATACTTCCTTTTAAAATCTTGCTAGGATACAGTTCTCACATC
ACATCCGAACATAAACAACCATGGGTAAGGAAAAGACTCACGTTTCGAGGCCGCGATTAAATTCCAACAT
GGATGCTGATTTATATGGGTATAAATGGGCTCGCGATAATGTCGGGCAATCAGGTGCGACAATCTATCGA
TTGTATGGGAAGCCCGATGCGCCAGAGTTGTTTCTGAAACATGGCAAAGGTAGCGTTGCCAATGATGTTA
CAGATGAGATGGTCAGACTAAACTGGCTGACGGAATTTATGCCTCTTCCGACCATCAAGCATTTTATCCG
TACTCCTGATGATGCATGGTTACTCACCACTGCGATCCCCGGCAAAACAGCATTCCAGGTATTAGAAGAA
TATCCTGATTCAGGTGAAAATATTGTTGATGCGCTGGCAGTGTTCCTGCGCCGGTTGCATTCGATTCCTG
TTTGTAATTGTCCTTTTAACAGCGATCGCGTATTTCGTCTCGCTCAGGCGCAATCACGAATGAATAACGG
TTTGGTTGATGCGAGTGATTTTGATGACGAGCGTAATGGCTGGCCTGTTGAACAAGTCTGGAAAGAAATG
CATAAGCTTTTGCCATTCTCACCGGATTCAGTCGTCACTCATGGTGATTTCTCACTTGATAACCTTATTT
TTGACGAGGGGAAATTAATAGGTTGTATTGATGTTGGACGAGTCGGAATCGCAGACCGATACCAGGATCT
TGCCATCCTATGGAACTGCCTCGGTGAGTTTTCTCCTTCATTACAGAAACGGCTTTTTCAAAAATATGGT
ATTGATAATCCTGATATGAATAAATTGCAGTTTCATTTGATGCTCGATGAGTTTTTCTAATCAGTACTGA
CAATAAAAAGATTCTTGTTTTCAAGAACTTGTCATTTGTATAGTTTTTTTATATTGTAGTTGTTCTATTT
TAATCAAATGTTAGCGTGATTTATATTTTTTTTCGCCTCGACATCATCTGCCCAGATGCGAAGTTAAGTG
CGCAGAAAGTAATATCATGCGTCAATCGTATGTGAATGCTGGTCGCTATACTGCTGTCGATTCGATACTA
ACGCCGCCATCCAGTTTAAACGAGCTCGAATTCATCGATGATATCAGATCCACTAGTGGCCTATGCGGCC
GCGGATCTGCCGGTCTCCCTATAGTGAGTCGTATTAATTTCGATAAGCCAGGTTAACCTGCATTAATGAA
TCGGCCAACGCGCGGGGA
Features (pLannotate 1.2.2; 9 found; start..end, strand, type, name):
    206..794     -  rep_origin     ori: high-copy-number ColE1/pMB1/pBR322/pUC origin of replication
    965..1825    -  CDS            AmpR: β-lactamase; bla; confers resistance to ampicillin, carbenicillin, and related antibiotics
   1826..1930    -  promoter       AmpR promoter: bla
   2025..2060    +  CDS            rop (fragment): Rop protein, which maintains plasmids at low copy number; rop
   2162..2213    +  misc_feature   bom (fragment): basis of mobility region from pBR322
   2276..2294    +  promoter       SP6 promoter: promoter for bacteriophage SP6 RNA polymerase
   2407..3763    +  gene           kanMX: yeast selectable marker conferring kanamycin resistance (Wach et al., 1994)
   3868..3886    -  promoter       T7 promoter: promoter for bacteriophage T7 RNA polymerase
   3908..23      -  CDS            lacI (fragment) (across the origin): lac repressor; lacI; The lac repressor binds to the lac operator to inhibit transcription in E. coli. This inhibition can be relieved by adding lactose or isopropyl-β-D-thiogalactopyranoside (IPTG).
