[The description below was written by a language model from this plasmid's Addgene catalogue record and pLannotate feature annotations shown in this document.]
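Description:
pFA6a-kanMX6 is a small (about 3.9 kb) E. coli plasmid that serves as a PCR template for gene targeting in yeast, rather than as a vector that replicates in yeast. The pFA6a backbone carries a high-copy ColE1/pUC-type origin and an ampicillin resistance gene (β-lactamase with its own promoter) for propagation and selection in bacteria. No yeast origin, centromere or auxotrophic marker is annotated, consistent with its catalogue classification as a yeast genomic targeting construct. Short fragments annotated as rop, bom and lacI appear to be backbone remnants and are unlikely to be functional.

The payload is the kanMX6 module of roughly 1.6 kb, cloned between BglII and PmeI sites that both remain intact. It consists of a bacterial kanamycin resistance coding sequence placed under the promoter and terminator of the Ashbya gossypii translation elongation factor 1α gene. These heterologous regulatory sequences drive expression in yeast while sharing little homology with the host genome, which reduces unwanted recombination at native loci. In yeast this type of marker is generally selected with the aminoglycoside G418 (geneticin). The record lists the selectable marker as "Gentamicin", which probably reflects that usage. SP6 and T7 phage promoters flank the cassette and provide the sequencing primer sites.

According to the associated publication, the plasmid belongs to a set of heterologous modules for PCR-based gene targeting in Schizosaccharomyces pombe. In that approach, the cassette is amplified with primers carrying tails homologous to a chosen locus. The product is then integrated by homologous recombination, typically to delete or disrupt a gene, with drug resistance marking the transformants.
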