Addgene plasmid #39296: pFA6a-kanMX6
Depositing lab: Jurg Bahler & John Pringle. Depositing organization: University of North Carolina at Chapel Hill. Publication: Heterologous modules for efficient and versatile PCR-based gene targeting in Schizosaccharomyces pombe. Bahler J, Wu JQ, Longtine MS, Shah NG, McKenzie A 3rd, Steever AB, Wach A, Philippsen P, Pringle JR. Yeast. 1998 Jul;14(10):943-51. 10.1002/(SICI)1097-0061(199807)14:10<943::AID-YEA292>3.0.CO;2-Y PubMed 9717240.
Backbone
  Vector backbone: pFA6a
  Backbone size w/o insert (bp): 2300
  Vector type: Yeast genomic targeting
  Selectable markers: Gentamicin
Growth in bacteria
  Bacterial resistance: Ampicillin, 100 μg/mL
  Growth temperature: 37°C
  Growth strain: DH5alpha
  Copy number: Unknown
Gene/Insert
  Gene/Insert name: KanR (alt name: kanamycin resistance cassette)
  Insert size (bp): 1600
  Tag / fusion protein: A. gossypii translation elongation factor 1a gene promoter (N terminal on insert); A. gossypii translation elongation factor 1a gene terminator (C terminal on insert)
  Cloning method: Restriction Enzyme; 5′ cloning site BglII (not destroyed); 3′ cloning site PmeI (not destroyed)
  Sequencing primers: 5′ Sp6_primer; 3′ T7_promoter
Terms and licenses: Academic/Nonprofit Terms; Industry Terms: Not Available to Industry
How to cite: pFA6a-kanMX6 was a gift from Jurg Bahler & John Pringle (Addgene plasmid # 39296 ; http://n2t.net/addgene:39296 ; RRID:Addgene_39296)
