>Addgene plasmid #39296 | pFA6a-kanMX6 | addgene partial sequence | sequence record 51137 | SP6 5'-ATTTAGGTGACACTATAG-3'
GCTGCAGGTCGACGGATCCCCGGGTTAATTAAGGCGCGCCAGATCTGTTTAGCTTGCCTCGTCCCCGCCG
GGTCACCCGGCCAGCGACATGGAGGCCCAGAATACCCTCCTTGACAGTCTTGACGTGCGCAGCTCAGGGG
CATGATGTGACTGTCGCCCGTACATTTAGCCCATACATCCCCATGTATAATCATTTGCATCCATACATTT
TGATGGCCGCACGGCGCGAAGCAAAAATTACGGCTCCTCGCTGCAGACCTGCGAGCAGGGAAACGCTCCC
CTCACAGACGCGTTGAATTGTCCCCACGCCGCGCCCCTGTAGAGAAATATAAAAGGTTAGGATTTGCCAC
TGAGGTTCTTCTTTCATATACTTCCTTTTAAAATCTTGCTAGGATACAGTTCTCACATCACATCCGAACA
TAAACAACCATGGGTAAGGAAAAGACTCACGTTTCGAGGCCGCGATTAAATTCCAACATGGATGCTGATT
TATATGGGTATAAATGGGCTCGCGATAATGTCGGGCAATCAGGTGCGACAATCTATCGATTGTATGGGAA
GCCCGATGCGCCAGAGTTGTTTCTGAAACATGGCAAAGGTAGCGTTGCCAATGATGTTACAGATGAGATG
GTCAGACTAAACTGGCTGACGGAATTTATGCCTCTTCCGACCATCAAGCATTTTATCCGTACTCCTGATG
ATGCATGGTTACTCACCACTGCGATCCCCGGCAAAACAGCATTCCAGGTATTAGAAGAATATCCTGATTC
AGGTGAAAATATTGTTGATGCGCTGGCAGTGTTCCTGCGCCGGTTGCATTCGATTCCTGTTTGTAATTGT
CCTTTTAACAGCGATCGCGTATTTCGTCTCGCTCAGGCGCAATCACGAATGAATAACGG
