>Addgene plasmid #39296 | pFA6a-kanMX6 | addgene partial sequence | sequence record 51612 | T7 5'-TAATACGACTCACTATAGGG-3'
GGATCTGATATCATCGATGAATTCGAGCTCGTTTAAACTGGATGGCGGCGTTAGTATCGAATCGACAGCA
GTATAGCGACCAGCATTCACATACGATTGACGCATGATATTACTTTCTGCGCACTTAACTTCGCATCTGG
GCAGATGATGTCGAGGCGAAAAAAAATATAAATCACGCTAACATTTGATTAAAATAGAACAACTACAATA
TAAAAAAACTATACAAATGACAAGTTCTTGAAAACAAGAATCTTTTTATTGTCAGTACTGATTAGAAAAA
CTCATCGAGCATCAAATGAAACTGCAATTTATTCATATCAGGATTATCAATACCATATTTTTGAAAAAGC
CGTTTCTGTAATGAAGGAGAAAACTCACCGAGGCAGTTCCATAGGATGGCAAGATCCTGGTATCGGTCTG
CGATTCCGACTCGTCCAACATCAATACAACCTATTAATTTCCCCTCGTCAAAAATAAGGTTATCAAGTGA
GAAATCACCATGAGTGACGACTGAATCCGGTGAGAATGGCAAAAGCTTATGCATTTCTTTCCAGACTTGT
TCAACAGGCCAGCCATTACGCTCGTCATCAAAATCACTCGCATCAACCAAACCGTTATTCATTCGTGATT
GCGCCTGAGCGAGACGAAATACGCGATCGCTGTTAAAAGGACAATTACAAACAGGAATCGAATGCAACCG
GCGCAGGAACACTGCCAGCGCATCAACAATATTTTCACCTGAATCAGGATATTCTTCTAATACCTGGAAT
GCTGTTTTGCCGGGGATCGCAGTGGTGAGTAACCATGCATCATCAGGAGTACGGATAAAATGCTTGATGG
TCGGAAGAGGCATAAATTCCGTCAGCCAGTTTAGTCTGACCATCTCATCTGTAACATCATTGGCAACGCT
ACCTTTGCCATGTTTCAGAAACAACTCTGGCGCATCGGGGCTTCCCATACAATCGATAGATT
